Addgene plasmid #19526: pcDNA5/FRT/TO V5 DNAJB4
Depositing lab: Harm Kampinga. Publication: Computational analysis of the human HSPH/HSPA/DNAJ family and cloning of a human HSPH/HSPA/DNAJ expression library. Hageman J, Kampinga HH. Cell Stress Chaperones. 2009 Jan;14(1):1-21. doi: 10.1007/s12192-008-0060-2. Epub 2008 Aug 7. PubMed 18686016.
Backbone
  Vector backbone: pcDNA5/FRT/TO
  Backbone manufacturer: Invitrogen
  Backbone size w/o insert (bp): 5137
  Vector type: Mammalian Expression
  Selectable markers: Hygromycin
Growth in bacteria
  Bacterial resistance: Ampicillin, 100 μg/mL
  Growth temperature: 37°C
  Growth strain: DH5alpha
  Copy number: High Copy
Gene/Insert
  Gene/Insert name: DnaJ (Hsp40) homolog, subfamily B, member 4 (alt names: DNAJB4; DjB4; HLJ1; DNAJW)
  Species: H. sapiens (human)
  Insert size (bp): 1067
  Entrez Gene: DNAJB4 (a.k.a. DNAJW, DjB4, HLJ1)
  Tag / fusion protein: V5 (N terminal on backbone)
  Cloning method: Restriction Enzyme; 5′ cloning site BamHI (not destroyed); 3′ cloning site NotI (not destroyed)
  Sequencing primers: 5′ LNCX; 3′ BGH-rev
Terms and licenses: Academic/Nonprofit Terms; Industry Terms: Not Available to Industry
Depositor comments: Part of the HSP40 gene family Disclaimer: For cloning the various HSP genes, the Stratagene reference RNA for cDNA synthesis was used and genes were amplified from this mixture that originates from 10 different cell lines from different somatic origin and ultimately coming from 10 different individuals. This strategy was used to maximize the chance for the presence of individual HSP transcripts. Users must be aware that this mixture thus represents 20 complete haploid genomes, meaning that for each individual gene there might be polymorphisms that could potentially have functional consequences. The library was sequence verified only for the presence of the correct gene.
How to cite: pcDNA5/FRT/TO V5 DNAJB4 was a gift from Harm Kampinga (Addgene plasmid # 19526 ; http://n2t.net/addgene:19526 ; RRID:Addgene_19526)
