[The description below was written by a language model from this plasmid's Addgene catalogue record and pLannotate feature annotations shown in this document.]
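Description:
pcDNA5/FRT/TO V5 DNAJB4 is a mammalian expression plasmid built on the Invitrogen pcDNA5/FRT/TO backbone, carrying the human DNAJB4 coding sequence (also called HLJ1, DjB4 or DNAJW), a member of the Hsp40/DNAJ subfamily B co-chaperones that stimulate ATP hydrolysis and protein folding by Hsp70s. It is propagated in E. coli through a high-copy ColE1/pUC-type origin and selected with ampicillin via the β-lactamase gene and its own promoter. The annotated full sequence is about 6.2 kb, consistent with the stated backbone plus insert.

The open reading frame was cloned between BamHI and NotI sites, in frame behind a backbone-encoded N-terminal V5 epitope tag, and is followed by the bovine growth hormone polyadenylation signal. Transcription is driven by the CMV immediate-early enhancer and promoter. The two short tet-operator matches immediately downstream of it (annotated as PLtetO-1 fragments) correspond to the tandem TetO2 sites of the "TO" design, which keep expression off in cells producing the Tet repressor until tetracycline or doxycycline is added; in cells lacking the repressor the promoter behaves constitutively. Downstream lies an FRT site directly abutting a hygromycin resistance gene with an SV40 polyadenylation signal. No functional promoter is annotated upstream of this gene, which fits the Flp-In scheme in which FLP-mediated integration at a genomic FRT site supplies the missing expression signals, allowing hygromycin selection of isogenic stable lines.

The plasmid belongs to a library of human HSPH/HSPA/DNAJ chaperone expression clones for transient or inducible stable expression. The depositor cautions that inserts were amplified from pooled reference RNA derived from ten cell lines, so polymorphisms may be present, and clones were sequence-verified only for gene identity.
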