Features (pLannotate 1.2.2; 22 found; start..end, strand, type, name):
     28..80      -  misc_feature   bom (fragment): basis of mobility region from pBR322
    235..614     +  enhancer       CMV enhancer: human cytomegalovirus immediate early enhancer
    615..818     +  promoter       CMV promoter: human cytomegalovirus (CMV) immediate early promoter
    820..839     +  promoter       PLtetO-1 promoter (fragment): modified phage lambda PL promoter with tet operator sites (Lutz and Bujard, 1997)
    841..860     +  promoter       PLtetO-1 promoter (fragment): modified phage lambda PL promoter with tet operator sites (Lutz and Bujard, 1997)
    868..901     +  promoter       TRE3GV promoter (fragment): 3rd-generation Tet-responsive promoter that can be activated by binding of Tet-On® 3G, optimized for retroviral and lentiviral vectors
    996..1037    +  CDS            V5 tag: epitope tag from simian virus 5
   1047..2057    +  CDS            DNAJB4: DNJB4_HUMAN - Also known as DNAJW, HLJ1. Experimental evidence at protein level: Swiss-Prot protein existence level 1. Probable chaperone. Stimulates ATP hydrolysis and the folding of unfolded proteins mediated by HSPA1A/B (in vitro) (PubMed:24318877). From Homo sapiens (Human).
   2111..2335    +  polyA_signal   bGH poly(A) signal: bovine growth hormone polyadenylation signal
   2339..2360    +  promoter       SV40 promoter (fragment): SV40 enhancer and early promoter
   2381..2614    +  rep_origin     f1 ori (fragment) (sequence partly withheld): f1 bacteriophage origin of replication; arrow indicates direction of (+) strand synthesis
   2619..2666    +  protein_bind   FRT: FLP-mediated recombination occurs in the 8-bp core sequence TCTAGAAA (Turan and Bode, 2011). FLP recombinase from the Saccharomyces cerevisiae 2μ plasmid
   2674..3696    +  CDS            HygR: aminoglycoside phosphotransferase from E. coli; aph(4)-Ia; confers resistance to hygromycin
   3706..3831    +  CDS            ble (fragment): BLE_KLEPN - Experimental evidence at protein level: Swiss-Prot protein existence level 1. Binding protein with a strong affinity to the bleomycin family of antibiotics. Binds to CL990; an antimitotic-antibiotic compound. From Klebsiella pneumoniae.
   3826..3947    +  polyA_signal   SV40 poly(A) signal: SV40 polyadenylation signal
   4020..4036    -  protein_bind   lac operator: The lac repressor binds to the lac operator to inhibit transcription in E. coli. This inhibition can be relieved by adding lactose or isopropyl-β-D-thiogalactopyranoside (IPTG). lac repressor encoded by lacI
   4044..4074    -  promoter       lac promoter: promoter for the E. coli lac operon
   4089..4110    -  protein_bind   CAP binding site: CAP binding activates transcription in the presence of cAMP. E. coli catabolite activator protein
   4123..4215    -  CDS            lacI (fragment): lac repressor; lacI; The lac repressor binds to the lac operator to inhibit transcription in E. coli. This inhibition can be relieved by adding lactose or isopropyl-β-D-thiogalactopyranoside (IPTG).
   4398..4986    -  rep_origin     ori: high-copy-number ColE1/pMB1/pBR322/pUC origin of replication
   5157..6017    -  CDS            AmpR: β-lactamase; bla; confers resistance to ampicillin, carbenicillin, and related antibiotics
   6018..6122    -  promoter       AmpR promoter: bla
>Addgene plasmid #19526 | pcDNA5/FRT/TO V5 DNAJB4 | depositor full sequence | sequence record 9162 | Author sequence
GACGGATCGGGAGATCTCCCGATCCCCTATGGTGCACTCTCAGTACAATCTGCTCTGATGCCGCATAGTT
AAGCCAGTATCTGCTCCCTGCTTGTGTGTTGGAGGTCGCTGAGTAGTGCGCGAGCAAAATTTAAGCTACA
ACAAGGCAAGGCTTGACCGACAATTGCATGAAGAATCTGCTTAGGGTTAGGCGTTTTGCGCTGCTTCGCG
ATGTACGGGCCAGATATACGCGTTGACATTGATTATTGACTAGTTATTAATAGTAATCAATTACGGGGTC
ATTAGTTCATAGCCCATATATGGAGTTCCGCGTTACATAACTTACGGTAAATGGCCCGCCTGGCTGACCG
CCCAACGACCCCCGCCCATTGACGTCAATAATGACGTATGTTCCCATAGTAACGCCAATAGGGACTTTCC
ATTGACGTCAATGGGTGGAGTATTTACGGTAAACTGCCCACTTGGCAGTACATCAAGTGTATCATATGCC
AAGTACGCCCCCTATTGACGTCAATGACGGTAAATGGCCCGCCTGGCATTATGCCCAGTACATGACCTTA
TGGGACTTTCCTACTTGGCAGTACATCTACGTATTAGTCATCGCTATTACCATGGTGATGCGGTTTTGGC
AGTACATCAATGGGCGTGGATAGCGGTTTGACTCACGGGGATTTCCAAGTCTCCACCCCATTGACGTCAA
TGGGAGTTTGTTTTGGCACCAAAATCAACGGGACTTTCCAAAATGTCGTAACAACTCCGCCCCATTGACG
CAAATGGGCGGTAGGCGTGTACGGTGGGAGGTCTATATAAGCAGAGCTCTCCCTATCAGTGATAGAGATC
TCCCTATCAGTGATAGAGATCGTCGACGAGCTCGTTTAGTGAACCGTCAGATCGCCTGGAGACGCCATCC
ACGCTGTTTTGACCTCCATAGAAGACACCGGGACCGATCCAGCCTCCGGACTCTAGCGTTTAAACTTAAG
CTTGAATTCACCATGGGTAAGCCTATCCCTAACCCTCTCCTCGGTCTCGATTCTACGGGATCCACCATGG
GGAAAGACTATTATTGCATTTTGGGAATTGAGAAAGGAGCTTCAGATGAAGATATTAAAAAGGCTTACCG
AAAACAAGCCCTCAAATTTCATCCGGACAAGAACAAATCTCCTCAGGCAGAGGAAAAATTTAAAGAGGTC
GCAGAAGCTTATGAAGTATTGAGTGATCCTAAAAAGAGAGAAATATATGATCAGTTTGGGGAGGAAGGGT
TGAAAGGAGGAGCAGGAGGTACTGATGGACAAGGAGGTACCTTCCGGTACACCTTTCATGGCGATCCTCA
TGCTACATTTGCTGCATTTTTCGGAGGGTCCAACCCCTTTGAAATTTTCTTTGGAAGACGAATGGGTGGT
GGTAGAGATTCTGAAGAAATGGAAATAGATGGTGATCCTTTTAGTGCCTTTGGTTTCAGCATGAATGGAT
ATCCAAGAGACAGGAATTCTGTGGGGCCATCCCGCCTCAAACAAGATCCTCCAGTTATTCATGAACTTAG
AGTATCACTTGAAGAGATATATAGTGGTTGTACCAAACGGATGAAGATTTCTCGAAAAAGGCTAAACGCT
GATGGAAGGAGTTACAGATCTGAGGACAAAATTCTTACCATTGAGATTAAAAAAGGGTGGAAAGAAGGCA
CCAAAATTACTTTTCCAAGAGAAGGAGATGAAACACCAAATAGTATTCCAGCAGACATTGTTTTTATCAT
TAAAGACAAAGATCATCCAAAATTTAAAAGGGATGGATCAAATATAATTTATACTGCTAAAATTAGTTTA
CGAGAGGCATTGTGTGGCTGCTCAATTAATGTACCAACACTGGATGGAAGAAACATACCTATGTCAGTAA
ATGATATTGTGAAACCCGGAATGAGGAGAAGAATTATTGGATATGGGCTGCCATTTCCAAAAAATCCTGA
CCAACGTGGTGACCTTCTAATAGAATTTGAGGTGTCCTTCCCAGATACTATATCTTCTTCATCCAAAGAA
GTACTTAGGAAACATCTTCCTGCCTCATAGGCGGCCGCTCGAGTCTAGAGGGCCCGTTTAAACCCGCTGA
TCAGCCTCGACTGTGCCTTCTAGTTGCCAGCCATCTGTTGTTTGCCCCTCCCCCGTGCCTTCCTTGACCC
TGGAAGGTGCCACTCCCACTGTCCTTTCCTAATAAAATGAGGAAATTGCATCGCATTGTCTGAGTAGGTG
TCATTCTATTCTGGGGGGTGGGGTGGGGCAGGACAGCAAGGGGGAGGATTGGGAAGACAATAGCAGGCAT
GCTGGGGATGCGGTGGGCTCTATGGCTTCTGAGGCGGAAAGAACCAGCTGGGGCTCTAGGGGGTATCCCC
[124 nt withheld, positions 2381-2504]
C
[91 nt withheld, positions 2506-2596]
AGGGTGATGGTTCACGTACCTAGAAGTTCCTATTCCGAAGTTCCTATTCTCTAGAAAGTATAGGAACTTC
CTTGGCCAAAAAGCCTGAACTCACCGCGACGTCTGTCGAGAAGTTTCTGATCGAAAAGTTCGACAGCGTC
TCCGACCTGATGCAGCTCTCGGAGGGCGAAGAATCTCGTGCTTTCAGCTTCGATGTAGGAGGGCGTGGAT
ATGTCCTGCGGGTAAATAGCTGCGCCGATGGTTTCTACAAAGATCGTTATGTTTATCGGCACTTTGCATC
GGCCGCGCTCCCGATTCCGGAAGTGCTTGACATTGGGGAATTCAGCGAGAGCCTGACCTATTGCATCTCC
CGCCGTGCACAGGGTGTCACGTTGCAAGACCTGCCTGAAACCGAACTGCCCGCTGTTCTGCAGCCGGTCG
CGGAGGCCATGGATGCGATCGCTGCGGCCGATCTTAGCCAGACGAGCGGGTTCGGCCCATTCGGACCGCA
AGGAATCGGTCAATACACTACATGGCGTGATTTCATATGCGCGATTGCTGATCCCCATGTGTATCACTGG
CAAACTGTGATGGACGACACCGTCAGTGCGTCCGTCGCGCAGGCTCTCGATGAGCTGATGCTTTGGGCCG
AGGACTGCCCCGAAGTCCGGCACCTCGTGCACGCGGATTTCGGCTCCAACAATGTCCTGACGGACAATGG
CCGCATAACAGCGGTCATTGACTGGAGCGAGGCGATGTTCGGGGATTCCCAATACGAGGTCGCCAACATC
TTCTTCTGGAGGCCGTGGTTGGCTTGTATGGAGCAGCAGACGCGCTACTTCGAGCGGAGGCATCCGGAGC
TTGCAGGATCGCCGCGGCTCCGGGCGTATATGCTCCGCATTGGTCTTGACCAACTCTATCAGAGCTTGGT
TGACGGCAATTTCGATGATGCAGCTTGGGCGCAGGGTCGATGCGACGCAATCGTCCGATCCGGAGCCGGG
ACTGTCGGGCGTACACAAATCGCCCGCAGAAGCGCGGCCGTCTGGACCGATGGCTGTGTAGAAGTACTCG
CCGATAGTGGAAACCGACGCCCCAGCACTCGTCCGAGGGCAAAGGAATAGCACGTACTACGAGATTTCGA
TTCCACCGCCGCCTTCTATGAAAGGTTGGGCTTCGGAATCGTTTTCCGGGACGCCGGCTGGATGATCCTC
CAGCGCGGGGATCTCATGCTGGAGTTCTTCGCCCACCCCAACTTGTTTATTGCAGCTTATAATGGTTACA
AATAAAGCAATAGCATCACAAATTTCACAAATAAAGCATTTTTTTCACTGCATTCTAGTTGTGGTTTGTC
CAAACTCATCAATGTATCTTATCATGTCTGTATACCGTCGACCTCTAGCTAGAGCTTGGCGTAATCATGG
TCATAGCTGTTTCCTGTGTGAAATTGTTATCCGCTCACAATTCCACACAACATACGAGCCGGAAGCATAA
AGTGTAAAGCCTGGGGTGCCTAATGAGTGAGCTAACTCACATTAATTGCGTTGCGCTCACTGCCCGCTTT
CCAGTCGGGAAACCTGTCGTGCCAGCTGCATTAATGAATCGGCCAACGCGCGGGGAGAGGCGGTTTGCGT
ATTGGGCGCTCTTCCGCTTCCTCGCTCACTGACTCGCTGCGCTCGGTCGTTCGGCTGCGGCGAGCGGTAT
CAGCTCACTCAAAGGCGGTAATACGGTTATCCACAGAATCAGGGGATAACGCAGGAAAGAACATGTGAGC
AAAAGGCCAGCAAAAGGCCAGGAACCGTAAAAAGGCCGCGTTGCTGGCGTTTTTCCATAGGCTCCGCCCC
CCTGACGAGCATCACAAAAATCGACGCTCAAGTCAGAGGTGGCGAAACCCGACAGGACTATAAAGATACC
AGGCGTTTCCCCCTGGAAGCTCCCTCGTGCGCTCTCCTGTTCCGACCCTGCCGCTTACCGGATACCTGTC
CGCCTTTCTCCCTTCGGGAAGCGTGGCGCTTTCTCATAGCTCACGCTGTAGGTATCTCAGTTCGGTGTAG
GTCGTTCGCTCCAAGCTGGGCTGTGTGCACGAACCCCCCGTTCAGCCCGACCGCTGCGCCTTATCCGGTA
ACTATCGTCTTGAGTCCAACCCGGTAAGACACGACTTATCGCCACTGGCAGCAGCCACTGGTAACAGGAT
TAGCAGAGCGAGGTATGTAGGCGGTGCTACAGAGTTCTTGAAGTGGTGGCCTAACTACGGCTACACTAGA
AGAACAGTATTTGGTATCTGCGCTCTGCTGAAGCCAGTTACCTTCGGAAAAAGAGTTGGTAGCTCTTGAT
CCGGCAAACAAACCACCGCTGGTAGCGGTGGTTTTTTTGTTTGCAAGCAGCAGATTACGCGCAGAAAAAA
AGGATCTCAAGAAGATCCTTTGATCTTTTCTACGGGGTCTGACGCTCAGTGGAACGAAAACTCACGTTAA
GGGATTTTGGTCATGAGATTATCAAAAAGGATCTTCACCTAGATCCTTTTAAATTAAAAATGAAGTTTTA
AATCAATCTAAAGTATATATGAGTAAACTTGGTCTGACAGTTACCAATGCTTAATCAGTGAGGCACCTAT
CTCAGCGATCTGTCTATTTCGTTCATCCATAGTTGCCTGACTCCCCGTCGTGTAGATAACTACGATACGG
GAGGGCTTACCATCTGGCCCCAGTGCTGCAATGATACCGCGAGACCCACGCTCACCGGCTCCAGATTTAT
CAGCAATAAACCAGCCAGCCGGAAGGGCCGAGCGCAGAAGTGGTCCTGCAACTTTATCCGCCTCCATCCA
GTCTATTAATTGTTGCCGGGAAGCTAGAGTAAGTAGTTCGCCAGTTAATAGTTTGCGCAACGTTGTTGCC
ATTGCTACAGGCATCGTGGTGTCACGCTCGTCGTTTGGTATGGCTTCATTCAGCTCCGGTTCCCAACGAT
CAAGGCGAGTTACATGATCCCCCATGTTGTGCAAAAAAGCGGTTAGCTCCTTCGGTCCTCCGATCGTTGT
CAGAAGTAAGTTGGCCGCAGTGTTATCACTCATGGTTATGGCAGCACTGCATAATTCTCTTACTGTCATG
CCATCCGTAAGATGCTTTTCTGTGACTGGTGAGTACTCAACCAAGTCATTCTGAGAATAGTGTATGCGGC
GACCGAGTTGCTCTTGCCCGGCGTCAATACGGGATAATACCGCGCCACATAGCAGAACTTTAAAAGTGCT
CATCATTGGAAAACGTTCTTCGGGGCGAAAACTCTCAAGGATCTTACCGCTGTTGAGATCCAGTTCGATG
TAACCCACTCGTGCACCCAACTGATCTTCAGCATCTTTTACTTTCACCAGCGTTTCTGGGTGAGCAAAAA
CAGGAAGGCAAAATGCCGCAAAAAAGGGAATAAGGGCGACACGGAAATGTTGAATACTCATACTCTTCCT
TTTTCAATATTATTGAAGCATTTATCAGGGTTATTGTCTCATGAGCGGATACATATTTGAATGTATTTAG
AAAAATAAACAAATAGGGGTTCCGCGCACATTTCCCCGAAAAGTGCCACCTGACGTC
