>Addgene plasmid #19526 | pcDNA5/FRT/TO V5 DNAJB4 | addgene partial sequence | sequence record 25303 | 19526 with BGH-rev (5' TAGAAGGCACAGTCGAGG 3')
CGAGCGGCCGCCTATGAGGCAGGAAGATGTTTCCTAAGTACTTCTTTGGATGAAGAAGATATAGTATCTG
GGAAGGACACCTCAAATTCTATTAGAAGGTCACCACGTTGGTCAGGATTTTTTGGAAATGGCAGCCCATA
TCCAATAATTCTTCTCCTCATTCCGGGTTTCACAATATCATTTACTGACATAGGTATGTTTCTTCCATCC
AGTGTTGGTACATTAATTGAGCAGCCACACAATGCCTCTCGTAAACTAATTTTAGCAGTATAAATTATAT
TTGATCCATCCCTTTTAAATTTTGGATGATCTTTGTCTTTAATGATAAAAACAATGTCTGCTGGAATACT
ATTTGGTGTTTCATCTCCTTCTCTTGGAAAAGTAATTTTGGTGCCTTCTTTCCACCCTTTTTTAATCTCA
ATGGTAAGAATTTTGTCCTCAGATCTGTAACTCCTTCCATCAGCGTTTAGCCTTTTTCGAGAAATCTTCA
TCCGTTTGGTACAACCACTATATATCTCTTCAAGTGATACTCTAAGTTCATGAATAACTGGAGGATCTTG
TTTGAGGCGGGATGGCCCCACAGAATTCCTGTCTCTTGGATATCCATTCATGCTGAAACCAAAGGCACTA
AAAGGATCACCATCTATTTCCATTTCTTCAGAATCTCTACCACCACCCATTCGTCTTCCAAAGAAAATTT
CAAAGGGGTTGGACCCTCCGAAAAATGCAGCAAATGTAGCATGAGGATCGCCATGAAAGGTGTACCGGAA
GGTACCTCCTTGTCCATCAGTACCTCCTGCTCCTCCTTTCAACCCTTCCTCCCCAAACTGATCATATATT
TCTCTCTTTTTAGGATCACTCAATACTTCATAAGCTTCTGCGACCTCTTTAAATTTTTCCTCTGCCTGAG
GAGATT
