>Addgene plasmid #19526 | pcDNA5/FRT/TO V5 DNAJB4 | addgene partial sequence | sequence record 36132 | CMV-F 5'-CGCAAATGGGCGGTAGGCGTG-3'
TAGCAGAGCTCTCCCTATCAGTGATAGAGATCTCCCTATCAGTGATAGAGATCGTCGACGAGCTCGTTTA
GTGAACCGTCAGATCGCCTGGAGACGCCATCCACGCTGTTTTGACCTCCATAGAAGACACCGGGACCGAT
CCAGCCTCCGGACTCTAGCGTTTAAACTTAAGCTTGAATTCACCATGGGTAAGCCTATCCCTAACCCTCT
CCTCGGTCTCGATTCTACGGGATCCACCATGGGGAAAGACTATTATTGCATTTTGGGAATTGAGAAAGGA
GCTTCAGATGAAGATATTAAAAAGGCTTACCGAAAACAAGCCCTCAAATTTCATCCGGACAAGAACAAAT
CTCCTCAGGCAGAGGAAAAATTTAAAGAGGTCGCAGAAGCTTATGAAGTATTGAGTGATCCTAAAAAGAG
AGAAATATATGATCAGTTTGGGGAGGAAGGGTTGAAAGGAGGAGCAGGAGGTACTGATGGACAAGGAGGT
ACCTTCCGGTACACCTTTCATGGCGATCCTCATGCTACATTTGCTGCATTTTTCGGAGGGTCCAACCCCT
TTGAAATTTTCTTTGGAAGACGAATGGGTGGTGGTAGAGATTCTGAAGAAATGGAAATAGATGGTGATCC
TTTTAGTGCCTTTGGTTTCAGCATGAATGGATATCCAAGAGACAGGAATTCTGTGGGGCCATCCCGCCTC
AAACAAGATCCTCCAGTTATTCATGAACTTAGAGTATCACTTGAAGAGATATATAGTGGTTGTACCAAAC
GGATGAAGATTTCTCGAAAAAGGCTAAACGCTGATGGAAGGAGTTACAGATCTGAGGACAAAATTCTTAC
CATTGAGATTAAAAAAGGGTGGAA
